Addgene plasmid #204815: Fusion of Zika NS2B-NS3 proteins
Purpose: Bacterial expression of a fusion of Zika NS2B-NS3 proteins
Depositing lab: ASAP Discovery & Frank von Delft. Depositing organization: University of Oxford.
Backbone
  Vector backbone: pNIC-NHStIIT
  Vector type: Bacterial Expression
Growth in bacteria
  Bacterial resistance: Kanamycin, 50 μg/mL
  Growth temperature: 37°C
  Growth strain: DH5alpha
  Copy number: Unknown
Gene/Insert
  Gene/Insert name: Zika NS2B-NS3 fusion
  Species: Zika
  Entrez Gene: orf1ab (a.k.a. G128_gp01)
  Cloning method: Ligation Independent Cloning
  Sequencing primers: 5′ N/A
How to cite: Fusion of Zika NS2B-NS3 proteins was a gift from ASAP Discovery & Frank von Delft (Addgene plasmid # 204815 ; http://n2t.net/addgene:204815 ; RRID:Addgene_204815)
