[The description below was written by a language model from this plasmid's Addgene catalogue record and pLannotate feature annotations shown in this document.]
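Description:
Fusion of Zika NS2B-NS3 proteins is a 6,153-nt bacterial expression plasmid built on the pNIC-NHStIIT backbone, a pET-style vector into which the insert was placed by ligation-independent cloning. It is propagated in E. coli under kanamycin selection (aph(3')-Ia KanR) and replicates from a ColE1/pMB1-type origin accompanied by the pBR322 bom region and the rop gene, which normally moderates copy number; the record lists copy number as unknown. An f1 origin is also present, along with non-functional remnants of a tetracycline resistance gene carried over from the vector lineage.

Expression is driven by a T7 promoter immediately followed by a lac operator and the T7 gene 10 ribosome binding site, with a T7 terminator downstream. The plasmid carries its own lacI gene and promoter, so transcription is repressed until induction with IPTG in a host that supplies T7 RNA polymerase. The annotated insert is a roughly 0.7 kb fragment matching the Zika virus polyprotein. The automated annotation's descriptive text refers to NS5, but that is generic polyprotein-entry text; the catalogue identifies the insert as an NS2B-NS3 fusion. About 175 nt of sequence between the RBS and the viral fragment is unannotated. The backbone name suggests N-terminal tags there, but the record does not state what this region encodes. A His-tag fragment and a fragment resembling a T7 gene 10B-derived solubility tag are annotated downstream of the insert, though whether they are translated in frame is not indicated. The stated purpose is bacterial production of the fusion protein; the "orf1ab" Entrez label looks like a database mismatch.
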