Features (pLannotate 1.2.2; 19 found; start..end, strand, type, name):
    180..198     +  promoter       T7 promoter: promoter for bacteriophage T7 RNA polymerase
    199..223     +  protein_bind   lac operator: The lac repressor binds to the lac operator to inhibit transcription in E. coli. This inhibition can be relieved by adding lactose or isopropyl-β-D-thiogalactopyranoside (IPTG). lac repressor encoded by lacI
    238..260     +  RBS            RBS: efficient ribosome binding site from bacteriophage T7 gene 10 (Olins and Rangwala, 1989)
    436..1152    +  CDS            POLG_ZIKVF (fragment): Experimental evidence at protein level: Swiss-Prot protein existence level 1. [RNA-directed RNA polymerase NS5]: Replicates the viral (+) and (-) RNA genome, and performs the capping of genomes in the cytoplasm (PubMed:30951555). Methylates viral RNA cap at guanine N-7 and ribose 2'-O positions. Once sufficient NS5 is expressed, binds to the cap-proximal structure and inhibits further translation of the viral genome (By similarity). Besides its role in RNA genome replication, also prevents the establishment of a cellular antiviral state by blocking the interferon-alpha/beta (IFN-alpha/beta) si
   1197..1214    +  CDS            9xHis (fragment): 9xHis affinity tag
   1224..1273    +  CDS            SET1 (fragment): solubility-enhancement tag derived from T7 phage gene 10B
   1281..1328    +  terminator     T7 terminator: transcription terminator for bacteriophage T7 RNA polymerase
   1365..1793    +  rep_origin     f1 ori (sequence partly withheld): f1 bacteriophage origin of replication; arrow indicates direction of (+) strand synthesis
   1846..1903    +  promoter       AmpR promoter (fragment): bla
   1912..2727    -  CDS            KanR: aminoglycoside phosphotransferase; aph(3')-Ia; confers resistance to kanamycin in bacteria or G418 (Geneticin®) in eukaryotes
   2849..3437    +  rep_origin     ori: high-copy-number ColE1/pMB1/pBR322/pUC origin of replication
   3623..3762    -  misc_feature   bom: basis of mobility region from pBR322
   3864..4055    -  CDS            rop: Rop protein, which maintains plasmids at low copy number; rop
   4072..4452    +  CDS            YPB1_ECOLX: Protein predicted: Swiss-Prot protein existence level 4. From Escherichia coli.
   4524..4815    -  CDS            TcR (fragment): tetracycline efflux protein; tet; confers resistance to tetracycline
   4830..4851    -  protein_bind   CAP binding site: CAP binding activates transcription in the presence of cAMP. E. coli catabolite activator protein
   4864..5946    -  CDS            lacI: lac repressor; lacI; The lac repressor binds to the lac operator to inhibit transcription in E. coli. This inhibition can be relieved by adding lactose or isopropyl-β-D-thiogalactopyranoside (IPTG).
   5947..6024    -  promoter       lacI promoter: lacI
   6032..158     -  CDS            TcR (fragment) (across the origin): tetracycline efflux protein; tet; confers resistance to tetracycline
>Addgene plasmid #204815 | Fusion of Zika NS2B-NS3 proteins | addgene full sequence | sequence record 419641 | Addgene NGS Result
CCACGGGGCCTGCCACCATACCCACGCCGAAACAAGCGCTCATGAGCCCGAAGTGGCGAGCCCGATCTTC
CCCATCGGTGATGTCGGCGATATAGGCGCCAGCAACCGCACCTGTGGCGCCGGTGATGCCGGCCACGATG
CGTCCGGCGTAGAGGATCGAGATCTCGATCCCGCGAAATTAATACGACTCACTATAGGGGAATTGTGAGC
GGATAACAATTCCCCTCTAGAAATAATTTTGTTTAACTTTAAGAAGGAGATATACATATGCACCATCATC
ATCATCATTCTTCTGGTGCGAGCTGGAGTCACCCACAATTCGAGAAAGGTGGTGGCTCTGGTGGCGGTTC
AGGCGGCTCCGCCTGGTCCCATCCACAGTTTGAAAAGGGTTCTGGTGTAGATCTGGGTACCGAGAACCTG
TACTTCCAATCCATGAGTGGAAAGTCTGTCGATATGTACATCGAGCGAGCCGGCGACATCACATGGGAGA
AAGACGCAGAGGTTACCGGGAATAGCCCGCGGCTTGACGTTGCGTTGGACGAGAGTGGTGACTTCTCTCT
GGTCGAGGACGACGGACCACCTATGCGTGAGGGAGGAGGTGGGTCAGGTGGTGGTGGTGGCTCGGGTGCT
CTTTGGGATGTCCCTGCCCCCAAAGAGGTGAAGAAGGGTGAGACGACCGACGGAGTGTATCGCGTTATGA
CAAGACGTTTATTAGGGTCAACACAAGTAGGTGTTGGTGTAATGCAAGAGGGCGTTTTCCACACAATGTG
GCACGTTACTAAGGGCTCAGCTCTTCGGTCAGGTGAGGGACGCCTTGACCCGTACTGGGGCGACGTTAAG
CAAGATCTGGTGTCTTATTGTGGTCCCTGGAAGTTAGACGCTGCATGGGACGGTCATAGCGAGGTCCAAT
TGCTGGCAGTGCCCCCGGGTGAGAGAGCGCGAAATATTCAAACGCTTCCTGGGATTTTCAAGACCAAGGA
CGGTGACATCGGTGCAGTGGCGCTGGATTACCCGGCGGGAACGTCCGGCAGTCCGATTTTGGATAAGTGC
GGTCGGGTAATCGGACTGTATGGTAATGGGGTGGTGATTAAGAACGGCTCATACGTGTCTGCAATAACCC
AGGGCCGTCGAGAGGAAGAAACTCCTGTTGAGTAATGACTCGAGCACCCGTCGACAAGCTTGCGGCCGCA
CTCGAGCACCACCACCACCACCACTGAGATCCGGCTGCTAACAAAGCCCGAAAGGAAGCTGAGTTGGCTG
CTGCCACCGCTGAGCAATAACTAGCATAACCCCTTGGGGCCTCTAAACGGGTCTTGAGGGGTTTTTTGCT
GAAAGGAGGAACTATATCCGGATTGGCGAATGGG
[124 nt withheld, positions 1365-1488]
C
[91 nt withheld, positions 1490-1580]
A
[49 nt withheld, positions 1582-1630]
CCTTTGACGTTGGAGTCCACGTTCTTT
[37 nt withheld, positions 1658-1694]
ACCCTATCTCGGTCTATTCTTTTGATTTATAAGGGATTTTGCCGATTTCGGCCTATTGGTTAAAAAATGA
GCTGATTTAACAAAAATTTAACGCGAATTTTAACAAAATATTAACGCTTACAATTTAGGTGGCACTTTTC
GGGGAAATGTGCGCGGAACCCCTATTTGTTTATTTTTCTAAATACATTCAAATATGTATCCGCTCATGAA
TTAATTCTTAGAAAAACTCATCGAGCATCAAATGAAACTGCAATTTATTCATATCAGGATTATCAATACC
ATATTTTTGAAAAAGCCGTTTCTGTAATGAAGGAGAAAACTCACCGAGGCAGTTCCATAGGATGGCAAGA
TCCTGGTATCGGTCTGCTATTCCGACTCGTCCAACATCAATACAACCTATTAATTTCCCCTCGTCAAAAA
TAAGGTTATCAAGTGAGAAATCACCATGAGTGACGACTGAATCCGGTGAGAATGGCAAAAGTTTATGCAT
TTCTTTCCAGACTTGTTCAACAGGCCAGCCATTACGCTCGTCATCAAAATCACTCGCATCAACCAAACCG
TTATTCATTCGTGATTGCGCCTGAGCGAGACGAAATACGCGATCGCTGTTAAAAGGACAATTACAAACAG
GAATCGAATGCAACCGGCGCAGGAACACTGCCAGCGCATCAACAATATTTTCACCTGAATCAGGATATTC
TTCTAATACCTGGAATGCTGTTTTCCCGGGGATCGCAGTGGTGAGTAACCATGCATCATCAGGAGTACGG
ATAAAATGCTTGATGGTCGGAAGAGGCATAAATTCCGTCAGCCAGTTTAGTCTGACCATCTCATCTGTAA
CATCATTGGCAACGCTACCTTTGCCATGTTTCAGAAACAACTCTGGCGCATCGGGCTTCCCATACAATCG
ATAGATTGTCGCACCTGATTGCCCGACATTATCGCGAGCCCATTTATACCCATATAAATCAGCATCCATG
TTGGAATTTAATCGCGGCCTAGAGCAAGACGTTTCCCGTTGAATATGGCTCATAACACCCCTTGTATTAC
TGTTTATGTAAGCAGACAGTTTTATTGTTCATGACCAAAATCCCTTAACGTGAGTTTTCGTTCCACTGAG
CGTCAGACCCCGTAGAAAAGATCAAAGGATCTTCTTGAGATCCTTTTTTTCTGCGCGTAATCTGCTGCTT
GCAAACAAAAAAACCACCGCTACCAGCGGTGGTTTGTTTGCCGGATCAAGAGCTACCAACTCTTTTTCCG
AAGGTAACTGGCTTCAGCAGAGCGCAGATACCAAATACTGTCCTTCTAGTGTAGCCGTAGTTAGGCCACC
ACTTCAAGAACTCTGTAGCACCGCCTACATACCTCGCTCTGCTAATCCTGTTACCAGTGGCTGCTGCCAG
TGGCGATAAGTCGTGTCTTACCGGGTTGGACTCAAGACGATAGTTACCGGATAAGGCGCAGCGGTCGGGC
TGAACGGGGGGTTCGTGCACACAGCCCAGCTTGGAGCGAACGACCTACACCGAACTGAGATACCTACAGC
GTGAGCTATGAGAAAGCGCCACGCTTCCCGAAGGGAGAAAGGCGGACAGGTATCCGGTAAGCGGCAGGGT
CGGAACAGGAGAGCGCACGAGGGAGCTTCCAGGGGGAAACGCCTGGTATCTTTATAGTCCTGTCGGGTTT
CGCCACCTCTGACTTGAGCGTCGATTTTTGTGATGCTCGTCAGGGGGGCGGAGCCTATGGAAAAACGCCA
GCAACGCGGCCTTTTTACGGTTCCTGGCCTTTTGCTGGCCTTTTGCTCACATGTTCTTTCCTGCGTTATC
CCCTGATTCTGTGGATAACCGTATTACCGCCTTTGAGTGAGCTGATACCGCTCGCCGCAGCCGAACGACC
GAGCGCAGCGAGTCAGTGAGCGAGGAAGCGGAAGAGCGCCTGATGCGGTATTTTCTCCTTACGCATCTGT
GCGGTATTTCACACCGCAATGGTGCACTCTCAGTACAATCTGCTCTGATGCCGCATAGTTAAGCCAGTAT
ACACTCCGCTATCGCTACGTGACTGGGTCATGGCTGCGCCCCGACACCCGCCAACACCCGCTGACGCGCC
CTGACGGGCTTGTCTGCTCCCGGCATCCGCTTACAGACAAGCTGTGACCGTCTCCGGGAGCTGCATGTGT
CAGAGGTTTTCACCGTCATCACCGAAACGCGCGAGGCAGCTGCGGTAAAGCTCATCAGCGTGGTCGTGAA
GCGATTCACAGATGTCTGCCTGTTCATCCGCGTCCAGCTCGTTGAGTTTCTCCAGAAGCGTTAATGTCTG
GCTTCTGATAAAGCGGGCCATGTTAAGGGCGGTTTTTTCCTGTTTGGTCACTGATGCCTCCGTGTAAGGG
GGATTTCTGTTCATGGGGGTAATGATACCGATGAAACGAGAGAGGATGCTCACGATACGGGTTACTGATG
ATGAACATGCCCGGTTACTGGAACGTTGTGAGGGTAAACAACTGGCGGTATGGATGCGGCGGGACCAGAG
AAAAATCACTCAGGGTCAATGCCAGCGCTTCGTTAATACAGATGTAGGTGTTCCACAGGGTAGCCAGCAG
CATCCTGCGATGCAGATCCGGAACATAATGGTGCAGGGCGCTGACTTCCGCGTTTCCAGACTTTACGAAA
CACGGAAACCGAAGACCATTCATGTTGTTGCTCAGGTCGCAGACGTTTTGCAGCAGCAGTCGCTTCACGT
TCGCTCGCGTATCGGTGATTCATTCTGCTAACCAGTAAGGCAACCCCGCCAGCCTAGCCGGGTCCTCAAC
GACAGGAGCACGATCATGCGCACCCGTGGGGCCGCCATGCCGGCGATAATGGCCTGCTTCTCGCCGAAAC
GTTTGGTGGCGGGACCAGTGACGAAGGCTTGAGCGAGGGCGTGCAAGATTCCGAATACCGCAAGCGACAG
GCCGATCATCGTCGCGCTCCAGCGAAAGTGGTCCTCGCCGAAAATGACCCAGAGCGCTGCCGGCACCTGT
CCTACGAGTTGCATGATAAAGAAGACAGTCATAAGTGCGGCGACGATAGTCATGCCCCGCGCCCACCGGA
AGGAGCTGACTGGGTTGAAGGCTCTCAAGGGCATCGGTCGAGATCCCGGTGCCTAATGAGTGAGCTAACT
TACATTAATTGCGTTGCGCTCACTGCCCGCTTTCCAGTCGGGAAACCTGTCGTGCCAGCTGCATTAATGA
ATCGGCCAACGCGCGGGGAGAGGCGGTTTGCGTATTGGGCGCCAGGGTGGTTTTTCTTTTCACCAGTGAG
ACGGGCAACAGCTGATTGCCCTTCACCGCCTGGCCCTGAGAGAGTTGCAGCAAGCGGTCCACGCTGGTTT
GCCCCAGCAGGCGAAAATCCTGTTTGATGGTGGTTAACGGCGGGATATAACATGAGCTGTCTTCGGTATC
GTCGTATCCCACTACCGAGATATCCGCACCAACGCGCAGCCCGGACTCGGTAATGGCGCGCATTGCGCCC
AGCGCCATCTGATCGTTGGCAACCAGCATCGCAGTGGGAACGATGCCCTCATTCAGCATTTGCATGGTTT
GTTGAAAACCGGACATGGCACTCCAGTCGCCTTCCCGTTCCGCTATCGGCTGAATTTGATTGCGAGTGAG
ATATTTATGCCAGCCAGCCAGACGCAGACGCGCCGAGACAGAACTTAATGGGCCCGCTAACAGCGCGATT
TGCTGGTGACCCAATGCGACCAGATGCTCCACGCCCAGTCGCGTACCGTCTTCATGGGAGAAAATAATAC
TGTTGATGGGTGTCTGGTCAGAGACATCAAGAAATAACGCCGGAACATTAGTGCAGGCAGCTTCCACAGC
AATGGCATCCTGGTCATCCAGCGGATAGTTAATGATCAGCCCACTGACGCGTTGCGCGAGAAGATTGTGC
ACCGCCGCTTTACAGGCTTCGACGCCGCTTCGTTCTACCATCGACACCACCACGCTGGCACCCAGTTGAT
CGGCGCGAGATTTAATCGCCGCGACAATTTGCGACGGCGCGTGCAGGGCCAGACTGGAGGTGGCAACGCC
AATCAGCAACGACTGTTTGCCCGCCAGTTGTTGTGCCACGCGGTTGGGAATGTAATTCAGCTCCGCCATC
GCCGCTTCCACTTTTTCCCGCGTTTTCGCAGAAACGTGGCTGGCCTGGTTCACCACGCGGGAAACGGTCT
GATAAGAGACACCGGCATACTCTGCGACATCGTATAACGTTACTGGTTTCACATTCACCACCCTGAATTG
ACTCTCTTCCGGGCGCTATCATGCCATACCGCGAAAGGTTTTGCGCCATTCGATGGTGTCCGGGATCTCG
ACGCTCTCCCTTATGCGACTCCTGCATTAGGAAGCAGCCCAGTAGTAGGTTGAGGCCGTTGAGCACCGCC
GCCGCAAGGAATGGTGCATGCAAGGAGATGGCGCCCAACAGTCCCCCGG
