>Addgene plasmid #204815 | Fusion of Zika NS2B-NS3 proteins | depositor partial sequence | sequence record 398088 | Insert
ATGCACCATCATCATCATCATTCTTCTGGTGCGAGCTGGAGTCACCCACAATTCGAGAAAGGTGGTGGCT
CTGGTGGCGGTTCAGGCGGCTCCGCCTGGTCCCATCCACAGTTTGAAAAGGGTTCTGGTGTAGATCTGGG
TACCGAGAACCTGTACTTCCAATCCATGAGTGGAAAGTCTGTCGATATGTACATCGAGCGAGCCGGCGAC
ATCACATGGGAGAAAGACGCAGAGGTTACCGGGAATAGCCCGCGGCTTGACGTTGCGTTGGACGAGAGTG
GTGACTTCTCTCTGGTCGAGGACGACGGACCACCTATGCGTGAGGGAGGAGGTGGGTCAGGTGGTGGTGG
TGGCTCGGGTGCTCTTTGGGATGTCCCTGCCCCCAAAGAGGTGAAGAAGGGTGAGACGACCGACGGAGTG
TATCGCGTTATGACAAGACGTTTATTAGGGTCAACACAAGTAGGTGTTGGTGTAATGCAAGAGGGCGTTT
TCCACACAATGTGGCACGTTACTAAGGGCTCAGCTCTTCGGTCAGGTGAGGGACGCCTTGACCCGTACTG
GGGCGACGTTAAGCAAGATCTGGTGTCTTATTGTGGTCCCTGGAAGTTAGACGCTGCATGGGACGGTCAT
AGCGAGGTCCAATTGCTGGCAGTGCCCCCGGGTGAGAGAGCGCGAAATATTCAAACGCTTCCTGGGATTT
TCAAGACCAAGGACGGTGACATCGGTGCAGTGGCGCTGGATTACCCGGCGGGAACGTCCGGCAGTCCGAT
TTTGGATAAGTGCGGTCGGGTAATCGGACTGTATGGTAATGGGGTGGTGATTAAGAACGGCTCATACGTG
TCTGCAATAACCCAGGGCCGTCGAGAGGAAGAAACTCCTGTTGAGTAATGA
